>Addgene plasmid #239131 | pLS404_YCR051W | addgene full sequence | sequence record 474384 | Addgene NGS Result
TATGTATCCGCTCATGAGACAATAACCCTGATAAATGCTTCAATAATATTGAAAAAGGAAGAGTATGAGT
ATTCAACATTTCCGTGTCGCCCTTATTCCCTTTTTTGCGGCATTTTGCCTTCCTGTTTTTGCTCACCCAG
AAACGCTGGTGAAAGTAAAAGATGCAGAAGATCAGTTGGGTGCGCGAGTGGGTTACATCGAACTGGACCT
CAACAGTGGTAAGATACTAGAGAGTTTTCGCCCCGAAGAACGATTCCCAATGATGTCCACTTTTAAGGTT
CTGCTATGTGGCGCGGTATTATCCCGTATTGACGCGGGGCAAGAGCAACTAGGTCGCCGCATACACTATT
CTCAGAATGACTTGGTTGAGTATTCACCAGTCACAGAAAAGCATCTTACGGATGGCATGACAGTAAGAGA
ATTATGTAGTGCTGCCATAACGATGAGTGATAACACGGCGGCGAACTTACTTCTGACAACGATTGGAGGA
CCAAAGGAGCTAACCGCTTTTTTGCACAACATGGGGGATCATGTAACTCGCCTTGATCGTTGGGAACCAG
AGCTGAATGAAGCCATACCAAACGACGAGCGTGACACCACGATGCCTGTTGCTATGGCAACAACCTTGCG
GAAACTATTAACTGGCGAACTACTTACTCTAGCTTCCCGGCAACAGTTAATAGACTGGATGGAGGCTGAT
AAAGTTGCAGGACCACTTCTGCGCTCTGCGCTTCCGGCTGGCTGGTTTATTGCTGATAAATCTGGGGCCG
GAGAGCGTGGGTCACGCGGTATCATAGCAGCACTAGGGCCAGATGGTAAGCCCTCCCGTATCGTAGTTAT
CTACACGACGGGGAGCCAGGCAACTATGGATGAACGAAATAGACAGATCGCTGAGATAGGTGCGTCACTG
ATTAAGCATTGGTAGTAGAAAAGATCAAAGGATCTTCTTGAGATCCTTTTTTTCTGCGCGTAATCTGCTG
CTTGCAAACAAAAAAACCACCGCTACCAGCGGTGGTTTGTTTGCCGGATCAAGAGCTACCAACTCTTTTT
CCGAAGGTAACTGGCTTCAGCAGAGCGCAGATACCAAATACTGTCCTTCTAGTGTAGCCGTAGTTAGGCC
ACCACTTCAAGAACTCTGTAGCACCGCCTACATACCTCGCTCTGCTAATCCTGTTACCAGTGGCTGCTGC
CAGTGGCGATAAGTCGTGTCTTACCGGGTTGGACTCAAGACGATAGTTACCGGATAAGGCGCAGCGGTCG
GGCTGAACGGGGGGTTCGTGCACACAGCCCAGCTTGGAGCGAACGACCTACACCGAACTGAGATACCTAC
AGCGTGAGCTATGAGAAAGCGCCACGCTTCCCGAAGGGAGAAAGGCGGACAGGTATCCGGTAAGCGGCAG
GGTCGGAACAGGAGAGCGCACGAGGGAGCTTCCAGGGGGAAACGCCTGGTATCTTTATAGTCCTGTCGGG
TTTCGCCACCTCTGACTTGAGCGTCGATTTTTGTGATGCTCGTCAGGGGGGCGGAGCCTATGGAAACAGG
AAACAGCTATGACGCGCGCTAATGTGTTGGACAACGACGGCGATACCCCGTTGCACCATGTGGAGGATGT
GGCCACTGCCAGGTTGATCGTGGAAGAGCTGGGTGGAGACTTCACTATCAGGAATGTGGAGGGCCAAACG
CCATACGACTCGTTCGTCGAGAACGGTGAAGATGGTGAGCTAATCGAGTACATGAGGATTAAGTCCGGCG
TGGCCGATGTTCACGGAGTGGACGGCGTGCAGGGTGAGGGTGTCATCGACAGCAAATTGCTGGAAGAGTT
CAAGGACAACGTGAGATACACCTTGGAAAATGACCCTGAGGAAGGAGCCGATGAGGCCACTCTGCAACGC
AGGAGGCAGTTGGAACAGATCATTACGGGAGACAACGCTGAGGAGGAGTTGGAAAGGTACATCCGTGCTA
TGGTCAGAGAGCGCTCCACCGTGGTCAAAGACAGGGGCAAAGAGCTCCTAGGTCTATATATATATCTATA
TACATATTTATATATATTATTAGAACTTTACAATATAGTATATACCATTCATTGTTTAAGTTTCGGGTAA
TACTTTTTTTTTCCTTGTCATAACCCCAAAAATTTTCGATGCCTTTGATATAATTGAGAACAAGAAGAGT
TTGCAGGTGACAAAAATCGATGATTATAGGTGTTGTGACGACAAAATGAACGCTAATATATGGGTGGCTG
CTTCAGATGGTAATTTGGACCGAGTGGAACATATCCTCCGCGAGAGTAAAGGCGCCATGACCCCGCAATC
CAAGGACATTAACGGCTACACTCCAATGCATGCTGCCGCCGCATACGGCCACCTGGATTTGCTGAAGAAA
ATGTGCAATGAGTACAATGGAGACATGTCGACCTGCAGGCATGCCCTAGGACTGGCCGTCGTTTTACAAC
GACATTACTATATATATAATATAGGAAGCATTTAATAGAACAGCATCGTAATATATGTGTACTTTGCAGT
TATGACGCCAGATGGCAGTAGTGGAAGATATTCTTTATTGAAAAATAGCTTGTCACCTTACGTACAATCT
TGATCCGGAGCTTTTCTTTTTTTGCCGATTAAGAATTCGGTCGAAAAAAGAAAAGGAGAGGGCCAAGAGG
GAGGGCATTGGTGACTATTGAGCACGTGAGTATACGTGATTAAGCACACAAAGGCAGCTTGGAGTATGTC
TGTTATCAATTTCACAGGTAGTTCTGGTCCATTGGTGAAAGTTTGCGGCTTGCAGAGCACAGAGGCCGCC
GAATGTGCTCTTGATTCCGATGCTGACTTGCTCGGTATTATATGTGTCCCCAATAGAAAGAGAACTATTG
ACCCGGTTATTGCAAGGAAAATTTCAAGTCTTGTAAAAGCATATAAAAATAGTTCAGGCACTCCGAAATA
CTTGGTTGGCGTGTTTCGTAATCAACCAAAGGAGGATGTTTTGGCTCTGGTCAATGATTACGGCATTGAT
ATAGTGCAACTGCATGGTGACGAGTCGTGGCAAGAATACCAAGAGTTCCTCGGTTTGCCAGTTATTAAAA
GACTCGTATTTCCAAAAGACTGCAACATACTACTCAGCGCAGCTTCACAGAAACCTCATTCGTTTATTCC
CTTGTTTGATTCAGAAGCGGGTGGGACAGGTGAACTTTTGGATTGGAACTCGATTTCTGATTGGGTAGGA
AGGCAAGAGAGTCCCGAAAGTTTACATTTTATGTTAGCTGGTGGACTGACGCCAGAAAATGTTGGTGATG
CGCTTAGATTAAATGGCGTTATTGGTGTTGATGTAAGCGGAGGTGTGGAGACAAATGGTGTAAAAGACTC
TAACAAAATAGCAAATTTCGTCAAAAATGCTAAGAAATAGGTTATTACTGAGTAGTATTTATTTAAGTAT
TGTTTGTGCATTTGCCTGCAAGCCTTTTGAAAAGCAAGCATAAAATATCTAAACATAAAATCTGTAAAAT
Features (pLannotate 1.2.2; 9 found; start..end, strand, type, name):
      1..64      +  promoter       AmpR promoter: bla
     65..924     +  CDS            AmpR (fragment): β-lactamase; bla; confers resistance to ampicillin, carbenicillin, and related antibiotics
    948..1536    +  rep_origin     ori: high-copy-number ColE1/pMB1/pBR322/pUC origin of replication
   1561..1974    +  CDS            YCU1_YEAST (fragment): Experimental evidence at protein level: Swiss-Prot protein existence level 1. From Saccharomyces cerevisiae (strain ATCC 204508 / S288c) (Baker's yeast).
   2216..2407    +  CDS            YCU1_YEAST (fragment): Experimental evidence at protein level: Swiss-Prot protein existence level 1. From Saccharomyces cerevisiae (strain ATCC 204508 / S288c) (Baker's yeast).
   2407..2424    +  misc_feature   MCS (fragment): pUC18/19 multiple cloning site
   2431..2451    +  CDS            lacZα (fragment): LacZα fragment of β-galactosidase; lacZ fragment
   2448..2725    +  promoter       TRP1 promoter: S. cerevisiae TRP1
   2726..3397    +  CDS            TRP1: TRPF_YEAST - Experimental evidence at protein level: Swiss-Prot protein existence level 1. From Saccharomyces cerevisiae (strain ATCC 204508 / S288c) (Baker's yeast).
