[The description below was written by a language model from this plasmid's Addgene catalogue record and pLannotate feature annotations shown in this document.]
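Description:
pLS404_YCR051W is a compact (about 3.5 kb) integrating shuttle vector for Saccharomyces cerevisiae, built on the pLS404 backbone, a minimal design from which restriction sites outside the polylinker have been removed so that the cloning sites remain unique. It is catalogued as an empty backbone: no gene of interest or expression promoter for a payload is present, and the user supplies the cassette to be integrated. In E. coli it is maintained at high copy through a ColE1/pUC-type origin and selected with ampicillin via the bla gene and its native promoter. There is no yeast replication origin or centromere in the feature table, consistent with its integrating nature, so stable yeast transformants arise only through recombination into the genome. They are selected by tryptophan prototrophy conferred by the TRP1 gene under its own promoter.

The distinguishing modification is the insertion of sequences from the non-essential yeast gene YCR051W into the polylinker. The annotation shows these as two separate fragments of the YCR051W coding region (labelled YCU1_YEAST), separated by a short unannotated gap and followed by remnants of a pUC-type multiple cloning site and a vestigial lacZα fragment. These homology segments are intended to direct the plasmid to the YCR051W locus for single-copy genomic integration. This offers a defined landing site that does not disrupt an essential function and avoids reliance on the marker locus itself. The record does not specify how the plasmid is linearised for targeting or what lies in the gap. M13 forward and reverse primer sites are listed for sequencing across the cloning region. The vector is suited to stable, single-copy placement of constructs in trp1 yeast strains.
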