Addgene plasmid #239131: pLS404_YCR051W
Purpose: (Empty Backbone) Minimal integrating shuttle vector depleted of restriction sites outside the polylinker region, yeast selection marker TRP1
Depositing lab: Sahand Jamal Rahi. Depositing organization: Swiss Federal Institute of Technology (EPFL). Publication: Minimal shuttle vectors for Saccharomyces cerevisiae. Scutteri L, Barth P, Rahi SJ. Synth Biol (Oxf). 2025 May 21;10(1):ysaf010. doi: 10.1093/synbio/ysaf010. eCollection 2025. PubMed 40612073.
Backbone
  Vector backbone: pLS404
  Backbone size (bp): 3500
  Modifications to backbone: Sequences from the non-essential gene YCR051W have been introduced into the MCS of pLS404 for single-copy genomic integration.
  Vector type: Bacterial Expression, Yeast Expression ; Integrating
  Selectable markers: TRP1
Growth in bacteria
  Bacterial resistance: Ampicillin, 100 μg/mL
  Growth temperature: 37°C
  Growth strain: DH5alpha
  Copy number: High Copy
Gene/Insert
  Sequencing primers: 5′ M13 fwd; 3′ M13 rev
Terms and licenses: Academic/Nonprofit Terms; Industry Terms: Not Available to Industry
Depositor comments: Please visit https://doi.org/10.1101/2024.11.05.622133 for bioRxiv preprint.
How to cite: pLS404_YCR051W was a gift from Sahand Jamal Rahi (Addgene plasmid # 239131 ; http://n2t.net/addgene:239131 ; RRID:Addgene_239131)
